Addgene plasmid #23212: Mfn1-Myc
Depositing lab: David Chan. Depositing organization: California Institute of Technology. Publication: Mitofusins Mfn1 and Mfn2 coordinately regulate mitochondrial fusion and are essential for embryonic development. Chen H, Detmer SA, Ewald AJ, Griffin EE, Fraser SE, Chan DC. J Cell Biol. 2003 Jan 20. 160(2):189-200. 10.1083/jcb.200211046 PubMed 12527753.
Backbone
  Vector backbone: pcDNA3.1(-)/Myc-His
  Backbone size w/o insert (bp): 5000
  Vector type: Mammalian Expression
  Selectable markers: Neomycin (select with G418)
Growth in bacteria
  Bacterial resistance: Ampicillin, 100 μg/mL
  Growth temperature: 37°C
  Growth strain: DH5alpha
  Copy number: Unknown
Gene/Insert
  Gene/Insert name: Mfn1
  Species: M. musculus (mouse)
  Entrez Gene: Mfn1 (a.k.a. 2310002F04Rik, 6330416C07Rik, D3Ertd265e, HR2, mKIAA4032)
  Promoter: CMV
  Tag / fusion protein: 9xMyc (C terminal on insert); Myc (C terminal on backbone); 6xHis (C terminal on backbone)
  Cloning method: Restriction Enzyme; 5′ cloning site XbaI (destroyed during cloning); 3′ cloning site BamHI (unknown if destroyed)
  Sequencing primers: 5′ CMV-F; 3′ BGH-rev
Terms and licenses: Academic/Nonprofit Terms; Industry Terms: Not Available to Industry
How to cite: Mfn1-Myc was a gift from David Chan (Addgene plasmid # 23212 ; http://n2t.net/addgene:23212 ; RRID:Addgene_23212)
