[The description below was written by a language model from this plasmid's Addgene catalogue record and pLannotate feature annotations shown in this document.]
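Description:
Mfn1-Myc is a mammalian expression plasmid built on the pcDNA3.1(-)/Myc-His backbone that carries the mouse Mfn1 coding sequence, which encodes mitofusin 1, a mitochondrial outer membrane GTPase that mediates mitochondrial clustering and fusion. In the 8,056 nt depositor sequence, the CMV immediate early enhancer and promoter drive the Mfn1 open reading frame, with a bovine growth hormone polyadenylation signal downstream. A T7 promoter sits between the CMV promoter and the insert and could support in vitro transcription. The catalogue lists a 9xMyc tag fused to the C terminus of the insert, followed by the backbone's own Myc and 6xHis tags. The annotation is consistent with this, showing a stretch of tandem Myc repeats directly after Mfn1 (matched as a fragment of a 13xMyc array) and a short downstream match corresponding to a 6xHis segment. Whether the backbone tags are read in frame with the insert tag is not stated in the record.

For propagation in E. coli the plasmid has a high-copy ColE1/pUC-type origin and a β-lactamase gene conferring ampicillin resistance, and an f1 origin allows single-stranded DNA production. Selection in mammalian cells uses a neomycin phosphotransferase cassette under the SV40 early promoter with an SV40 polyadenylation signal, permitting G418 selection of stable transfectants. Several small annotated fragments (HIV-1 LTR, ble, lacI, bom) appear to be partial backbone matches rather than functional elements. The construct is suited to expressing epitope-tagged Mfn1 in mammalian cells for detection by anti-Myc immunofluorescence, immunoblotting or immunoprecipitation. The associated publication concerns how mitofusins regulate mitochondrial fusion and their requirement in embryonic development.
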