Features (pLannotate 1.2.2; 22 found; start..end, strand, type, name):
     36..80      -  misc_feature   bom (fragment): basis of mobility region from pBR322
    235..614     +  enhancer       CMV enhancer: human cytomegalovirus immediate early enhancer
    615..818     +  promoter       CMV promoter: human cytomegalovirus (CMV) immediate early promoter
    814..847     +  LTR            5' LTR (truncated) (fragment): truncated 5' long terminal repeat (LTR) from HIV-1
    863..881     +  promoter       T7 promoter: promoter for bacteriophage T7 RNA polymerase
    927..3149    +  CDS            Mfn1: MFN1_MOUSE - Experimental evidence at protein level: Swiss-Prot protein existence level 1. Mitochondrial outer membrane GTPase that mediates mitochondrial clustering and fusion (PubMed:12527753, PubMed:23921378, PubMed:24513856, PubMed:15297672). Membrane clustering requires GTPase activity (By similarity). It may involve a major rearrangement of the coiled coil domains (PubMed:15297672). Mitochondria are highly dynamic organelles, and their morphology is determined by the equilibrium between mitochondrial fusion and fission events (PubMed:12527753). Overexpression induces the formation of mit
   3162..3512    +  CDS            13xMyc (fragment): 13 tandem Myc epitope tags
   3585..3602    +  CDS            capTEV™ (fragment): composite tag for in vivo biotinylation, TEV protease cleavage, and 6xHis tagging
   3652..3876    +  polyA_signal   bGH poly(A) signal: bovine growth hormone polyadenylation signal
   3880..3901    +  promoter       SV40 promoter (fragment): SV40 enhancer and early promoter
   3922..4350    +  rep_origin     f1 ori (sequence partly withheld): f1 bacteriophage origin of replication; arrow indicates direction of (+) strand synthesis
   4364..4694    +  promoter       SV40 promoter: SV40 enhancer and early promoter
   4761..5552    +  CDS            neo: KKA2_KLEPN - Also known as kan, nptII. Experimental evidence at protein level: Swiss-Prot protein existence level 1. Resistance to kanamycin, neomycin, paromomycin, ribostamycin, butirosin and gentamicin B. From Klebsiella pneumoniae.
   5576..5734    +  CDS            ble (fragment): BLE_KLEPN - Experimental evidence at protein level: Swiss-Prot protein existence level 1. Binding protein with a strong affinity to the bleomycin family of antibiotics. Binds to CL990; an antimitotic-antibiotic compound. From Klebsiella pneumoniae.
   5729..5850    +  polyA_signal   SV40 poly(A) signal: SV40 polyadenylation signal
   5923..5939    -  protein_bind   lac operator: The lac repressor binds to the lac operator to inhibit transcription in E. coli. This inhibition can be relieved by adding lactose or isopropyl-β-D-thiogalactopyranoside (IPTG). lac repressor encoded by lacI
   5947..5977    -  promoter       lac promoter: promoter for the E. coli lac operon
   5992..6013    -  protein_bind   CAP binding site: CAP binding activates transcription in the presence of cAMP. E. coli catabolite activator protein
   6026..6118    -  CDS            lacI (fragment): lac repressor; lacI; The lac repressor binds to the lac operator to inhibit transcription in E. coli. This inhibition can be relieved by adding lactose or isopropyl-β-D-thiogalactopyranoside (IPTG).
   6301..6889    -  rep_origin     ori: high-copy-number ColE1/pMB1/pBR322/pUC origin of replication
   7060..7920    -  CDS            AmpR: β-lactamase; bla; confers resistance to ampicillin, carbenicillin, and related antibiotics
   7921..8025    -  promoter       AmpR promoter: bla
>Addgene plasmid #23212 | Mfn1-Myc | depositor full sequence | sequence record 10629 | Author sequence
GACGGATCGGGAGATCTCCCGATCCCCTATGGTCGACTCTCAGTACAATCTGCTCTGATGCCGCATAGTT
AAGCCAGTATCTGCTCCCTGCTTGTGTGTTGGAGGTCGCTGAGTAGTGCGCGAGCAAAATTTAAGCTACA
ACAAGGCAAGGCTTGACCGACAATTGCATGAAGAATCTGCTTAGGGTTAGGCGTTTTGCGCTGCTTCGCG
ATGTACGGGCCAGATATACGCGTTGACATTGATTATTGACTAGTTATTAATAGTAATCAATTACGGGGTC
ATTAGTTCATAGCCCATATATGGAGTTCCGCGTTACATAACTTACGGTAAATGGCCCGCCTGGCTGACCG
CCCAACGACCCCCGCCCATTGACGTCAATAATGACGTATGTTCCCATAGTAACGCCAATAGGGACTTTCC
ATTGACGTCAATGGGTGGACTATTTACGGTAAACTGCCCACTTGGCAGTACATCAAGTGTATCATATGCC
AAGTACGCCCCCTATTGACGTCAATGACGGTAAATGGCCCGCCTGGCATTATGCCCAGTACATGACCTTA
TGGGACTTTCCTACTTGGCAGTACATCTACGTATTAGTCATCGCTATTACCATGGTGATGCGGTTTTGGC
AGTACATCAATGGGCGTGGATAGCGGTTTGACTCACGGGGATTTCCAAGTCTCCACCCCATTGACGTCAA
TGGGAGTTTGTTTTGGCACCAAAATCAACGGGACTTTCCAAAATGTCGTAACAACTCCGCCCCATTGACG
CAAATGGGCGGTAGGCGTGTACGGTGGGAGGTCTATATAAGCAGAGCTCTCTGGCTAACTAGAGAACCCA
CTGCTTACTGGCTTATCGAAATTAATACGACTCACTATAGGGAGACCCAAGCTGGCTAGCGTTTAAACGG
GCCCTCTAGGTGCATAATGGCAGAAACGGTATCTCCACTGAAGCACTTCGTGCTGGCAAAGAAAGCCATC
ACTGCAATCTTCGGCCAGTTACTGGAGTTTGTTACTGAGGGCTCACATTTTGTTGAAGCAACATACAGAA
ATCCAGAACTTGATCGAATAGCATCCGAGGATGATCTGGTGGAAATACAGGGCTACAGAAACAAGCTTGC
TGTCATTGGGGAGGTGCTGTCTCGGAGACATATGAAGGTGGCATTTTTTGGCAGGACAAGTAGTGGCAAG
AGCTCTGTCATCAATGCAATGCTGTGGGATAAAGTCCTCCCCAGCGGGATTGGTCACACAACCAACTGCT
TCCTGAGTGTCGAGGGGACCGATGGAGATAAAGCCTACCTTATGACCGAAGGGTCAGATGAAAAGAAAAG
TGTGAAGACTGTTAATCAGCTGGCCCATGCCCTCCATATGGATAAAGACTTGAAAGCTGGCTGTCTTGTG
CATGTATTTTGGCCCAAAGCAAAATGTGCCCTCTTGAGAGATGACCTGGTTTTAGTAGACAGCCCAGGTA
CAGATGTCACCACAGAGCTGGATATCTGGATTGATAAGTTTTGCCTTGATGCTGATGTCTTTGTTTTGGT
TGCAAACTCGGAATCAACACTGATGAACACGGAGAAACATTTTTTCCATAAGGTGAATGAGCGGCTCTCC
AAGCCCAACATCTTCATTCTGAATAACCGTTGGGATGCTTCTGCTTCGGAGCCGGAGTACATGGAGGATG
TGCGCAGACAGCACATGGAGAGATGTCTTCACTTCTTGGTAGAAGAGCTCAAGGTTGTAAGTCCGTCGGA
AGCTCGGAATCGGATCTTTTTTGTTTCAGCCAAGGAAGTTCTCAACTCCAGAAAGCATAAAGCTCAGGGG
ATGCCAGAAGGTGGTGGGGCACTTGCAGAAGGATTTCAAGCAAGATTACAGGAGTTTCAAAATTTTGAAC
AAACTTTTGAGGAGTGTATCTCGCAGTCAGCAGTGAAAACAAAGTTTGAACAGCACACTATCAGAGCTAA
ACAGATACTAGACACTGTGAAAAACATACTGGACTCAGTAAACGTGGCAGCAGCAGAGAAGAGGGTTTAT
TCAATGGAAGAGAGGGAAGACCAAATCGATAGACTGGACTTTATCCGAAACCAGATGAACCTTTTAACAC
TGGATGTTAAGAAGAAGATCAAGGAGGTCACGGAGGAGGTGGCAAACAAGGTTTCTTGTGCAATGACAGA
TGAAATTTGTCGACTATCTGTTTTGGTTGATGAGTTTTGTTCTGAGTTTCATCCTACCCCCAGTGTACTG
AAAGTGTATAAGAGTGAGTTAAATAAGCACATAGAAGATGGCATGGGAAGAAATTTGGCTGATCGGTGTA
CCAATGAAGTCAATGCCTCCATTCTTCAATCTCAGCAAGAAATCATCGAAAACTTGAAGCCACTACTTCC
AGCTGGTATACAGAATAAACTTCATACATTAATCCCTTGCAAAAAGTTTGACCTCAGCTATGATCTCAAT
TGCCACAAGCTGTGTTCGGATTTTCAAGAGGACATTGTGTTTCGGTTTTCCCTGGGCTGGTCTTCCCTTG
TACATCGATTCCTGGGTTCCACAAATGCACAGAGGGTGCTGCTCGGGCTGTCAGAGCCCATCTTTCAGGT
CCCTAGATCTTTAGCTTCAACTCCTACTGCTCCTTCTAACCCAGCAGCCCCGGATAATGCAGCCCAGGAG
GAGCTCATGATCACCCTGATCACAGGATTGGCGTCCCTCACGTCGAGAACCTCCATGGGCATCATCGTTG
TTGGGGGCGTGATTTGGAAAACAGTGGGCTGGAAACTAATCTCTGTCACCTTAAGTATGTACGGAGCTCT
GTACCTTTATGAGAGGCTGACGTGGACGACCCGTGCGAAAGAGAGAGCGTTTAAGCAGCAGTTTGTAAAC
TATGCAACCGAGAAGCTGCAGATGATTGTGAGCTTCACCAGTGCAAACTGCAGCCACCAAGTACAGCAAG
AAATGGCCACTACTTTTGCTCGACTGTGCCAACAAGTTGATGTTACTCAGAAACATCTGGAAGAGGAAAT
TGCAAGATTATCCAAAGAGATAGACCAACTGGAGAAAATACAGAACAACTCAAAGCTCTTAAGAAATAAA
GCTGTTCAACTTGAAAGTGAGCTGGAGAATTTTTCGAAGCAGTTTCTACACCCGAGCAGTGGAGAATCCG
GATCCTCTAGAGGTGAACAAAAGTTGATTTCTGAAGAAGATTTGAACGGTGAACAAAAGCTAATCTCCGA
GGAAGACTTGAACGGTGAACAAAAATTAATCTCAGAAGAAGACTTGAACGGATCCTCTAGAGGTGAACAA
AAGTTGATTTCTGAAGAAGATTTGAACGGTGAACAAAAGCTAATCTCCGAGGAAGACTTGAACGGTGAAC
AAAAATTAATCTCAGAAGAAGACTTGAACGGATCCTCTAGAGGTGAACAAAAGTTGATTTCTGAAGAAGA
TTTGAACGGTGAACAAAAGCTAATCTCCGAGGAAGACTTGAACGGTGAACAAAAATTAATCTCAGAAGAA
GACTTGAACGGATCCGAGCTCGGTACCAAGCTTGGGCCCGAACAAAAACTCATCTCAGAAGAGGATCTGA
ATAGCGCCGTCGACCATCATCATCATCATCATTGAGTTTAAACGGTCTCCAGCTTAAGTTTAAACCGCTG
ATCAGCCTCGACTGTGCCTTCTAGTTGCCAGCCATCTGTTGTTTGCCCCTCCCCCGTGCCTTCCTTGACC
CTGGAAGGTGCCACTCCCACTGTCCTTTCCTAATAAAATGAGGAAATTGCATCGCATTGTCTGAGTAGGT
GTCATTCTATTCTGGGGGGTGGGGTGGGGCAGGACAGCAAGGGGGAGGATTGGGAAGACAATAGCAGGCA
TGCTGGGGATGCGGTGGGCTCTATGGCTTCTGAGGCGGAAAGAACCAGCTGGGGCTCTAGGGGGTATCCC
C
[124 nt withheld, positions 3922-4045]
C
[32 nt withheld, positions 4047-4078]
CA
[57 nt withheld, positions 4081-4137]
A
[49 nt withheld, positions 4139-4187]
CCTTTGACGTTGGAGTCCACGTTCTTT
[37 nt withheld, positions 4215-4251]
ACCCTATCTCGGTCTATTCTTTTGATTTATAAGGGATTTTGGGGATTTCGGCCTATTGGTTAAAAAATGA
GCTGATTTAACAAAAATTTAACGCGAATTAATTCTGTGGAATGTGTGTCAGTTAGGGTGTGGAAAGTCCC
CAGGCTCCCCAGGCAGGCAGAAGTATGCAAAGCATGCATCTCAATTAGTCAGCAACCAGGTGTGGAAAGT
CCCCAGGCTCCCCAGCAGGCAGAAGTATGCAAAGCATGCATCTCAATTAGTCAGCAACCATAGTCCCGCC
CCTAACTCCGCCCATCCCGCCCCTAACTCCGCCCAGTTCCGCCCATTCTCCGCCCCATGGCTGACTAATT
TTTTTTATTTATGCAGAGGCCGAGGCCGCCTCTGCCTCTGAGCTATTCCAGAAGTAGTGAGGAGGCTTTT
TTGGAGGCCTAGGCTTTTGCAAAAAGCTCCCGGGAGCTTGTATATCCATTTTCGGATCTGATCAAGAGAC
AGGATGAGGATCGTTTCGCATGATTGAACAAGATGGATTGCACGCAGGTTCTCCGGCCGCTTGGGTGGAG
AGGCTATTCGGCTATGACTGGGCACAACAGACAATCGGCTGCTCTGATGCCGCCGTGTTCCGGCTGTCAG
CGCAGGGGCGCCCGGTTCTTTTTGTCAAGACCGACCTGTCCGGTGCCCTGAATGAACTGCAGGACGAGGC
AGCGCGGCTATCGTGGCTGGCCACGACGGGCGTTCCTTGCGCAGCTGTGCTCGACGTTGTCACTGAAGCG
GGAAGGGACTGGCTGCTATTGGGCGAAGTGCCGGGGCAGGATCTCCTGTCATCTCACCTTGCTCCTGCCG
AGAAAGTATCCATCATGGCTGATGCAATGCGGCGGCTGCATACGCTTGATCCGGCTACCTGCCCATTCGA
CCACCAAGCGAAACATCGCATCGAGCGAGCACGTACTCGGATGGAAGCCGGTCTTGTCGATCAGGATGAT
CTGGACGAAGAGCATCAGGGGCTCGCGCCAGCCGAACTGTTCGCCAGGCTCAAGGCGCGCATGCCCGACG
GCGAGGATCTCGTCGTGACCCATGGCGATGCCTGCTTGCCGAATATCATGGTGGAAAATGGCCGCTTTTC
TGGATTCATCGACTGTGGCCGGCTGGGTGTGGCGGACCGCTATCAGGACATAGCGTTGGCTACCCGTGAT
ATTGCTGAAGAGCTTGGCGGCGAATGGGCTGACCGCTTCCTCGTGCTTTACGGTATCGCCGCTCCCGATT
CGCAGCGCATCGCCTTCTATCGCCTTCTTGACGAGTTCTTCTGAGCGGGACTCTGGGGTTCGAAATGACC
GACCAAGCGACGCCCAACCTGCCATCACGAGATTTCGATTCCACCGCCGCCTTCTATGAAAGGTTGGGCT
TCGGAATCGTTTTCCGGGACGCCGGCTGGATGATCCTCCAGCGCGGGGATCTCATGCTGGAGTTCTTCGC
CCACCCCAACTTGTTTATTGCAGCTTATAATGGTTACAAATAAAGCAATAGCATCACAAATTTCACAAAT
AAAGCATTTTTTTCACTGCATTCTAGTTGTGGTTTGTCCAAACTCATCAATGTATCTTATCATGTCTGTA
TACCGTCGACCTCTAGCTAGAGCTTGGCGTAATCATGGTCATAGCTGTTTCCTGTGTGAAATTGTTATCC
GCTCACAATTCCACACAACATACGAGCCGGAAGCATAAAGTGTAAAGCCTGGGGTGCCTAATGAGTGAGC
TAACTCACATTAATTGCGTTGCGCTCACTGCCCGCTTTCCAGTCGGGAAACCTGTCGTGCCAGCTGCATT
AATGAATCGGCCAACGCGCGGGGAGAGGCGGTTTGCGTATTGGGCGCTCTTCCGCTTCCTCGCTCACTGA
CTCGCTGCGCTCGGTCGTTCGGCTGCGGCGAGCGGTATCAGCTCACTCAAAGGCGGTAATACGGTTATCC
ACAGAATCAGGGGATAACGCAGGAAAGAACATGTGAGCAAAAGGCCAGCAAAAGGCCAGGAACCGTAAAA
AGGCCGCGTTGCTGGCGTTTTTCCATAGGCTCCGCCCCCCTGACGAGCATCACAAAAATCGACGCTCAAG
TCAGAGGTGGCGAAACCCGACAGGACTATAAAGATACCAGGCGTTTCCCCCTGGAAGCTCCCTCGTGCGC
TCTCCTGTTCCGACCCTGCCGCTTACCGGATACCTGTCCGCCTTTCTCCCTTCGGGAAGCGTGGCGCTTT
CTCAATGCTCACGCTGTAGGTATCTCAGTTCGGTGTAGGTCGTTCGCTCCAAGCTGGGCTGTGTGCACGA
ACCCCCCGTTCAGCCCGACCGCTGCGCCTTATCCGGTAACTATCGTCTTGAGTCCAACCCGGTAAGACAC
GACTTATCGCCACTGGCAGCAGCCACTGGTAACAGGATTAGCAGAGCGAGGTATGTAGGCGGTGCTACAG
AGTTCTTGAAGTGGTGGCCTAACTACGGCTACACTAGAAGGACAGTATTTGGTATCTGCGCTCTGCTGAA
GCCAGTTACCTTCGGAAAAAGAGTTGGTAGCTCTTGATCCGGCAAACAAACCACCGCTGGTAGCGGTGGT
TTTTTTGTTTGCAAGCAGCAGATTACGCGCAGAAAAAAAGGATCTCAAGAAGATCCTTTGATCTTTTCTA
CGGGGTCTGACGCTCAGTGGAACGAAAACTCACGTTAAGGGATTTTGGTCATGAGATTATCAAAAAGGAT
CTTCACCTAGATCCTTTTAAATTAAAAATGAAGTTTTAAATCAATCTAAAGTATATATGAGTAAACTTGG
TCTGACAGTTACCAATGCTTAATCAGTGAGGCACCTATCTCAGCGATCTGTCTATTTCGTTCATCCATAG
TTGCCTGACTCCCCGTCGTGTAGATAACTACGATACGGGAGGGCTTACCATCTGGCCCCAGTGCTGCAAT
GATACCGCGAGACCCACGCTCACCGGCTCCAGATTTATCAGCAATAAACCAGCCAGCCGGAAGGGCCGAG
CGCAGAAGTGGTCCTGCAACTTTATCCGCCTCCATCCAGTCTATTAATTGTTGCCGGGAAGCTAGAGTAA
GTAGTTCGCCAGTTAATAGTTTGCGCAACGTTGTTGCCATTGCTACAGGCATCGTGGTGTCACGCTCGTC
GTTTGGTATGGCTTCATTCAGCTCCGGTTCCCAACGATCAAGGCGAGTTACATGATCCCCCATGTTGTGC
AAAAAAGCGGTTAGCTCCTTCGGTCCTCCGATCGTTGTCAGAAGTAAGTTGGCCGCAGTGTTATCACTCA
TGGTTATGGCAGCACTGCATAATTCTCTTACTGTCATGCCATCCGTAAGATGCTTTTCTGTGACTGGTGA
GTACTCAACCAAGTCATTCTGAGAATAGTGTATGCGGCGACCGAGTTGCTCTTGCCCGGCGTCAATACGG
GATAATACCGCGCCACATAGCAGAACTTTAAAAGTGCTCATCATTGGAAAACGTTCTTCGGGGCGAAAAC
TCTCAAGGATCTTACCGCTGTTGAGATCCAGTTCGATGTAACCCACTCGTGCACCCAACTGATCTTCAGC
ATCTTTTACTTTCACCAGCGTTTCTGGGTGAGCAAAAACAGGAAGGCAAAATGCCGCAAAAAAGGGAATA
AGGGCGACACGGAAATGTTGAATACTCATACTCTTCCTTTTTCAATATTATTGAAGCATTTATCAGGGTT
ATTGTCTCATGAGCGGATACATATTTGAATGTATTTAGAAAAATAAACAAATAGGGGTTCCGCGCACATT
TCCCCGAAAAGTGCCACCTGACGTC
