>Addgene plasmid #23212 | Mfn1-Myc | addgene partial sequence | sequence record 133709 | CMV-F 5'-CGCAAATGGGCGGTAGGCGTG-3'
CTATATAAGCAGAGCTCTCTGGCTAACTAGAGAACCCACTGCTTACTGGCTTATCGAAATTAATACGACT
CACTATAGGGAGACCCAAGCTGGCTAGCGTTTAAACGGGCCCTCTAGGTGCATAATGGCAGAAACGGTAT
CTCCACTGAAGCACTTCGTGCTGGCAAAGAAAGCCATCACTGCAATCTTCGGCCAGTTACTGGAGTTTGT
TACTGAGGGCTCACATTTTGTTGAAGCAACATACAGAAATCCAGAACTTGATCGAATAGCATCCGAGGAT
GATCTGGTGGAAATACAGGGCTACAGAAACAAGCTTGCTGTCATTGGGGAGGTGCTGTCTCGGAGACATA
TGAAGGTGGCATTTTTTGGCAGGACAAGTAGTGGCAAGAGCTCTGTCATCAATGCAATGCTGTGGGATAA
AGTCCTCCCCAGCGGGATTGGTCACACAACCAACTGCTTCCTGAGTGTCGAGGGGACCGATGGAGATAAA
GCCTACCTTATGACCGAAGGGTCAGATGAAAAGAAAAGTGTGAAGACTGTTAATCAGCTGGCCCATGCCC
TCCATATGGATAAAGACTTGAAAGCTGGCTGTCTTGTGCATGTATTTTGGCCCAAAGCAAAATGTGCCCT
CTTGAGAGATGACCTGGTTTTAGTAGACAGCCCAGGTACAGATGTCACCACAGAGCTGGATATCTGGATT
GATAAGTTTTGCCTTGATGCTGATGTCTTTGTTTTGGTTGCAAACTCGGAATCAACACTGATGAACACGG
AGAAACATTTTTTCCATAAGGTGAATGAGCGGCTCTCCAAGCCCAACATCTTCATTCTGAATAACCGTTG
GGATGCTTCTGCTTCGGAGCCGGAGTACATGGAGGATGTGCGCAGACAGCACATGGAGAGATGTCTTCAC
TTCTTGGTAGAAGAGCTCAAGGTTGTAAGTCCGTCGGAAGCTCGGAATCGGATCTTTTTTGTTTCAGCCA
AGGAAGTTCTCAACTCCAGAAAGCATAAAGCTCAGGGGATGCCA
