>Addgene plasmid #23212 | Mfn1-Myc | addgene partial sequence | sequence record 133712 | BGH-rev 5'-TAGAAGGCACAGTCGAGG-3'
CTTAAGCTGGAGACCGTTTAAACTCAATGATGATGATGATGATGGTCGACGGCGCTATTCAGATCCTCTT
CTGAGATGAGTTTTTGTTCGGGCCCAAGCTTGGTACCGAGCTCGGATCCGTTCAAGTCTTCTTCTGAGAT
TAATTTTTGTTCACCGTTCAAGTCTTCCTCGGAGATTAGCTTTTGTTCACCGTTCAAATCTTCTTCAGAA
ATCAACTTTTGTTCACCTCTAGAGGATCCGTTCAAGTCTTCTTCTGAGATTAATTTTTGTTCACCGTTCA
AGTCTTCCTCGGAGATTAGCTTTTGTTCACCGTTCAAATCTTCTTCAGAAATCAACTTTTGTTCACCTCT
AGAGGATCCGTTCAAGTCTTCTTCTGAGATTAATTTTTGTTCACCGTTCAAGTCTTCCTCGGAGATTAGC
TTTTGTTCACCGTTCAAATCTTCTTCAGAAATCAACTTTTGTTCACCTCTAGAGGATCCGGATTCTCCAC
TGCTCGGGTGTAGAAACTGCTTCGAAAAATTCTCCAGCTCACTTTCAAGTTGAACAGCTTTATTTCTTAA
GAGCTTTGAGTTGTTCTGTATTTTCTCCAGTTGGTCTATCTCTTTGGATAATCTTGCAATTTCCTCTTCC
AGATGTTTCTGAGTAACATCAACTTGTTGGCACAGTCGAGCAAAGGTAGTGGCCATTTCTTGCTGTACTT
GGTGGCTGCAGTTTGCACTGGTGAAGCTCACAATCATCTGCAGCTTCTCGGTTGCATAGTTTACAAACTG
CTGCTTAAACGCTCTCTCTTTCGCACGGGTCGTCCACGTCAGCCTCTCATAAAGGTACAGAGCTCCGTAC
ATACTTAAGGTGACAGAGATTAGTTTCCAGCCCACTGTTTTCCAAATCACGCCCCCAACAACGATGATGC
CCATGGAGGTTCTCGACGTGAGGGACGCCAATCCTGTGATCAGGGTGATCATGAGCTCCTCCTGGGCTGC
ATTATCCGGGGCTGCTGGGTTAGAAGGAGCAGTAGGAGTTGAAGCT
